>Addgene plasmid #227646 | pBEST-PT7extended-MGapt-UTR1-deGFP | addgene full sequence | sequence record 452404 | Addgene NGS Result
ATAAAAATAGGCGTATCACGAGGCCCTTTCGTCTTCAAGAATTCTGGCGAATCCTCTGACCAGCCAGAAA
ACGACCTTTCTGTGGTGAAACCGGATGCTGCAATTCAGAGCGCCAGCAAGTGGGGGACAGCAGAAGACCT
GACCGCCGCAGAGTGGATGTTTGACATGGTGAAGACTATCGCACCATCAGCCAGAAAACCGAATTTTGCT
GGGTGGGCTAACGATATCCGCGGATCCCGACTGATGCGTGAACGTGACGGACGTAACCACCGCGACATGT
GTGTGCTGTTCTAATACGACTCACTATAGGGAGAGCTAGCGGGATCCCGACTGGCGAGAGCCAGGTAACG
AATGGATCCAATAATTTTGTTTAACTTTAAGAAGGAGATATACCATGGAGCTTTTCACTGGCGTTGTTCC
CATCCTGGTCGAGCTGGACGGCGACGTAAACGGCCACAAGTTCAGCGTGTCCGGCGAGGGCGAGGGCGAT
GCCACCTACGGCAAGCTGACCCTGAAGTTCATCTGCACCACCGGCAAGCTGCCCGTGCCCTGGCCCACCC
TCGTGACCACCCTGACCTACGGCGTGCAGTGCTTCAGCCGCTACCCCGACCACATGAAGCAGCACGACTT
CTTCAAGTCCGCCATGCCCGAAGGCTACGTCCAGGAGCGCACCATCTTCTTCAAGGACGACGGCAACTAC
AAGACCCGCGCCGAGGTGAAGTTCGAGGGCGACACCCTGGTGAACCGCATCGAGCTGAAGGGCATCGACT
TCAAGGAGGACGGCAACATCCTGGGGCACAAGCTGGAGTACAACTACAACAGCCACAACGTCTATATCAT
GGCCGACAAGCAGAAGAACGGCATCAAGGTGAACTTCAAGATCCGCCACAACATCGAGGACGGCAGCGTG
CAGCTCGCCGACCACTACCAGCAGAACACCCCCATCGGCGACGGCCCCGTGCTGCTGCCCGACAACCACT
ACCTGAGCACCCAGTCCGCCCTGAGCAAAGACCCCAACGAGAAGCGCGATCACATGGTCCTGCTGGAGTT
CGTGACCGCCGCCGGGATCTAACTCGAGCTAGCATAACCCCTTGGGGCCTCTAAACGGGTCTTGAGGGGT
TTTTTGGTCGACCGATGCCCTTGAGAGCCTTCAACCCAGTCAGCTCCTTCCGGTGGGCGCGGGGCATGAC
TATCGTCGCCGCACTTATGACTGTCTTCTTTATCATGCAACTCGTAGGACAGGTGCCGGCAGCGCTCTTC
CGCTTCCTCGCTCACTGACTCGCTGCGCTCGGTCGTTCGGCTGCGGCGAGCGGTATCAGCTCACTCAAAG
GCGGTAATACGGTTATCCACAGAATCAGGGGATAACGCAGGAAAGAACATGTGAGCAAAAGGCCAGCAAA
AGGCCAGGAACCGTAAAAAGGCCGCGTTGCTGGCGTTTTTCCATAGGCTCCGCCCCCCTGACGAGCATCA
CAAAAATCGACGCTCAAGTCAGAGGTGGCGAAACCCGACAGGACTATAAAGATACCAGGCGTTTCCCCCT
GGAAGCTCCCTCGTGCGCTCTCCTGTTCCGACCCTGCCGCTTACCGGATACCTGTCCGCCTTTCTCCCTT
CGGGAAGCGTGGCGCTTTCTCATAGCTCACGCTGTAGGTATCTCAGTTCGGTGTAGGTCGTTCGCTCCAA
GCTGGGCTGTGTGCACGAACCCCCCGTTCAGCCCGACCGCTGCGCCTTATCCGGTAACTATCGTCTTGAG
TCCAACCCGGTAAGACACGACTTATCGCCACTGGCAGCAGCCACTGGTAACAGGATTAGCAGAGCGAGGT
ATGTAGGCGGTGCTACAGAGTTCTTGAAGTGGTGGCCTAACTACGGCTACACTAGAAGAACAGTATTTGG
TATCTGCGCTCTGCTGAAGCCAGTTACCTTCGGAAAAAGAGTTGGTAGCTCTTGATCCGGCAAACAAACC
ACCGCTGGTAGCGGTGGTTTTTTTGTTTGCAAGCAGCAGATTACGCGCAGAAAAAAAGGATCTCAAGAAG
ATCCTTTGATCTTTTCTACGGGGTCTGACGCTCAGTGGAACGAAAACTCACGTTAAGGGATTTTGGTCAT
GAGATTATCAAAAAGGATCTTCACCTAGATCCTTTTAAATTAAAAATGAAGTTTTAAATCAATCTAAAGT
ATATATGAGTAAACTTGGTCTGACAGTTACCAATGCTTAATCAGTGAGGCACCTATCTCAGCGATCTGTC
TATTTCGTTCATCCATAGTTGCCTGACTCCCCGTCGTGTAGATAACTACGATACGGGAGGGCTTACCATC
TGGCCCCAGTGCTGCAATGATACCGCGAGACCCACGCTCACCGGCTCCAGATTTATCAGCAATAAACCAG
CCAGCCGGAAGGGCCGAGCGCAGAAGTGGTCCTGCAACTTTATCCGCCTCCATCCAGTCTATTAATTGTT
GCCGGGAAGCTAGAGTAAGTAGTTCGCCAGTTAATAGTTTGCGCAACGTTGTTGCCATTGCTACAGGCAT
CGTGGTGTCACGCTCGTCGTTTGGTATGGCTTCATTCAGCTCCGGTTCCCAACGATCAAGGCGAGTTACA
TGATCCCCCATGTTGTGCAAAAAAGCGGTTAGCTCCTTCGGTCCTCCGATCGTTGTCAGAAGTAAGTTGG
CCGCAGTGTTATCACTCATGGTTATGGCAGCACTGCATAATTCTCTTACTGTCATGCCATCCGTAAGATG
CTTTTCTGTGACTGGTGAGTACTCAACCAAGTCATTCTGAGAATAGTGTATGCGGCGACCGAGTTGCTCT
TGCCCGGCGTCAACACGGGATAATACCGCGCCACATAGCAGAACTTTAAAAGTGCTCATCATTGGAAAAC
GTTCTTCGGGGCGAAAACTCTCAAGGATCTTACCGCTGTTGAGATCCAGTTCGATGTAACCCACTCGTGC
ACCCAACTGATCTTCAGCATCTTTTACTTTCACCAGCGTTTCTGGGTGAGCAAAAACAGGAAGGCAAAAT
GCCGCAAAAAAGGGAATAAGGGCGACACGGAAATGTTGAATACTCATACTCTTCCTTTTTCAATATTATT
GAAGCATTTATCAGGGTTATTGTCTCATGAGCGGATACATATTTGAATGTATTTAGAAAAATAAACAAAT
AGGGGTTCCGCGCACATTTCCCCGAAAAGTGCCACCTGACGTCTAAGAAACCATTATTATCATGACATTA
ACCT
Features (pLannotate 1.2.2; 9 found; start..end, strand, type, name):
     40..291     +  CDS            O (fragment): VRPO_LAMBD - Protein inferred from homology: Swiss-Prot protein existence level 3. Necessary for the bidirectional replication of DNA. It interacts with the ori (origin of replication) region of the genome during the initiation of replication. From Escherichia phage lambda (Bacteriophage lambda).
    292..310     +  promoter       T7 promoter: promoter for bacteriophage T7 RNA polymerase
    366..388     +  RBS            RBS: efficient ribosome binding site from bacteriophage T7 gene 10 (Olins and Rangwala, 1989)
    398..1069    +  CDS            (3-F)Tyr-EGFP: (3-F)Tyr-EGFP is a basic (constitutively fluorescent) green fluorescent protein published in 2004, derived from Aequorea victoria.
   1079..1126    +  terminator     T7 terminator: transcription terminator for bacteriophage T7 RNA polymerase
   1127..1258    +  CDS            TcR (fragment): tetracycline efflux protein; tet; confers resistance to tetracycline
   1438..2026    -  rep_origin     ori: high-copy-number ColE1/pMB1/pBR322/pUC origin of replication
   2197..3057    -  CDS            AmpR: β-lactamase; bla; confers resistance to ampicillin, carbenicillin, and related antibiotics
   3058..3162    -  promoter       AmpR promoter: bla
