[The description below was written by a language model from this plasmid's Addgene catalogue record and pLannotate feature annotations shown in this document.]
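Description:
pBEST-PT7extended-MGapt-UTR1-deGFP is a small (about 3.2 kb) synthetic-biology reporter plasmid built on the pBEST backbone and designed as a template for E. coli-based cell-free expression reactions. It is propagated in E. coli under ampicillin selection, with a β-lactamase gene driven by its native bla promoter and a ColE1/pMB1-family origin of replication. The catalogue lists the plasmid as low copy, whereas the automated annotation labels the origin as the high-copy type, and the record does not resolve this difference. Short annotated fragments of the lambda O gene upstream of the promoter and of a tetracycline-resistance gene downstream of the terminator appear to be non-functional backbone remnants rather than working parts.

The payload is a single T7 RNA polymerase-driven transcription unit. According to the catalogue, an "extended" version of the T7 promoter drives a transcript carrying the malachite green aptamer (MGapt), followed by the UTR1 leader and the deGFP coding sequence. The feature table shows the T7 promoter, a strong ribosome binding site from phage T7 gene 10 (presumably within UTR1), an EGFP-family open reading frame corresponding to deGFP, and a T7 terminator. The aptamer is not annotated as a feature, but the gap between promoter and RBS is consistent with its position. The aptamer fluoresces when it binds malachite green dye and deGFP fluoresces once translated and matured, so the two signals report mRNA and protein levels from the same transcript. The stated purpose is to quantify RNA and protein synthesis in cell-free systems, and the associated work examines the balance between transcription and translation under metabolic perturbation.
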