Addgene plasmid #227646: pBEST-PT7extended-MGapt-UTR1-deGFP
Purpose: pT7-driven expression of MGapt and deGFP for quantifying cell-free RNA and protein synthesis with extended T7 promoter.
Depositing lab: Richard Murray. Depositing organization: California Institute of Technology. Publication: Metabolic Perturbations to an Escherichia coli-based Cell-Free System Reveal a Trade-off between Transcription and Translation. Kapasiawala M, Murray RM. ACS Synth Biol. 2024 Dec 20;13(12):3976-3990. doi: 10.1021/acssynbio.4c00361. Epub 2024 Nov 20. PubMed 39565716.
Backbone
  Vector backbone: pBEST
  Vector type: Synthetic Biology
Growth in bacteria
  Bacterial resistance: Ampicillin, 100 μg/mL
  Growth temperature: 37°C
  Growth strain: MG1655-Z1
  Copy number: Low Copy
Gene/Insert
  Gene/Insert name: MG aptamer (MGapt) and deGFP
  Species: Synthetic
  Cloning method: Gibson Cloning
Terms and licenses: Academic/Nonprofit Terms; Industry Terms: Not Available to Industry
Depositor comments: Please visit https://doi.org/10.1101/2023.03.22.533877 for bioRxiv preprint.
How to cite: pBEST-PT7extended-MGapt-UTR1-deGFP was a gift from Richard Murray (Addgene plasmid # 227646 ; http://n2t.net/addgene:227646 ; RRID:Addgene_227646)
